>Addgene plasmid #116956 | pFS_0272_pET30_pCat-tetR-Term-ptetA-Rluc-rrnBterm_Fusicatenibacter_saccharivorans_ARRAY2_FaqI | addgene full sequence | sequence record 227069 | Addgene NGS Result
GGCCGCTATTCTTTTGATTTATAAGGGATTTTGCCGATTTCGGCCTATTGGTTAAAAAATGAGCTGATTT
AACAAAAATTTAACGCGAATTTTAACAAAATATTAACGCTTACAATTTAGGTGGCACTTTTCGGGGAAAT
GTGCGCGGAACCCCTATTTGTTTATTTTTCTAAATACATTCAAATATGTATCCGCTCATGAATTAATTCT
TAGAAAAACTCATCGAGCATCAAATGAAACTGCAATTTATTCATATCAGGATTATCAATACCATATTTTT
GAAAAAGCCGTTTCTGTAATGAAGGAGAAAACTCACCGAGGCAGTTCCATAGGATGGCAAGATCCTGGTA
TCGGTCTGCGATTCCGACTCGTCCAACATCAATACAACCTATTAATTTCCCCTCGTCAAAAATAAGGTTA
TCAAGTGAGAAATCACCATGAGTGACGACTGAATCCGGTGAGAATGGCAAAAGTTTATGCATTTCTTTCC
AGACTTGTTCAACAGGCCAGCCATTACGCTCGTCATCAAAATCACTCGCATCAACCAAACCGTTATTCAT
TCGTGATTGCGCCTGAGCGAGACGAAATACGCGATCGCTGTTAAAAGGACAATTACAAACAGGAATCGAA
TGCAACCGGCGCAGGAACACTGCCAGCGCATCAACAATATTTTCACCTGAATCAGGATATTCTTCTAATA
CCTGGAATGCTGTTTTCCCGGGGATCGCAGTGGTGAGTAACCATGCATCATCAGGAGTACGGATAAAATG
CTTGATGGTCGGAAGAGGCATAAATTCCGTCAGCCAGTTTAGTCTGACCATCTCATCTGTAACATCATTG
GCAACGCTACCTTTGCCATGTTTCAGAAACAACTCTGGCGCATCGGGCTTCCCATACAATCGATAGATTG
TCGCACCTGATTGCCCGACATTATCGCGAGCCCATTTATACCCATATAAATCAGCATCCATGTTGGAATT
TAATCGCGGCCTAGAGCAAGACGTTTCCCGTTGAATATGGCTCATAACACCCCTTGTATTACTGTTTATG
TAAGCAGACAGTTTTATTGTTCATGACCAAAATCCCTTAACGTGAGTTTTCGTTCCACTGAGCGTCAGAC
CCCGTAGAAAAGATCAAAGGATCTTCTTGAGATCCTTTTTTTCTGCGCGTAATCTGCTGCTTGCAAACAA
AAAAACCACCGCTACCAGCGGTGGTTTGTTTGCCGGATCAAGAGCTACCAACTCTTTTTCCGAAGGTAAC
TGGCTTCAGCAGAGCGCAGATACCAAATACTGTCCTTCTAGTGTAGCCGTAGTTAGGCCACCACTTCAAG
AACTCTGTAGCACCGCCTACATACCTCGCTCTGCTAATCCTGTTACCAGTGGCTGCTGCCAGTGGCGATA
AGTCGTGTCTTACCGGGTTGGACTCAAGACGATAGTTACCGGATAAGGCGCAGCGGTCGGGCTGAACGGG
GGGTTCGTGCACACAGCCCAGCTTGGAGCGAACGACCTACACCGAACTGAGATACCTACAGCGTGAGCTA
TGAGAAAGCGCCACGCTTCCCGAAGGGAGAAAGGCGGACAGGTATCCGGTAAGCGGCAGGGTCGGAACAG
GAGAGCGCACGAGGGAGCTTCCAGGGGGAAACGCCTGGTATCTTTATAGTCCTGTCGGGTTTCGCCACCT
CTGACTTGAGCGTCGATTTTTGTGATGCTCGTCAGGGGGGCGGAGCCTATGGAAAAACGCCAGCAACGCG
GCCTTTTTACGGTTCCTGGTCTTTTGCTGGCCTTTTGCTCACATGTTCTTTCCTGCGTTATCCCCTGATT
CTGTGGATAACCGTATTACCGCCTTTGAGTGAGCTGATACCGCTCGCCGCAGCCGAACGACCGAGCGCAG
CGAGTCAGTGAGCGAGGAAGCGGAAGAGCGCCTGATGCGGTATTTTCTCCTTACGCATCTGTGCGGTATT
TCACACCGCAATGGTGCACTCTCAGTACAATCTGCTCTGATGCCGCATAGTTAAGCCAGTATACACTCCG
CTATCGCTACGTGACTGGGTCATGGCTGCGCCCCGACACCCGCCAACACCCGCTGACGCGCCCTGACGGG
CTTGTCTGCTCCCGGCATCCGCTTACAGACAAGCTGTGACCGTCTCCGGGAGCTGCATGTGTCAGAGGTT
TTCACCGTCATCACCGAAACGCGCGAGGCAGCTGCGGTAAAGCTCATCAGCGTGGTCGTGAAGCGATTCA
CAGATGTCTGCCTGTTCATCCGCGTCCAGCTCGTTGAGTTTCTCCAGAAGCGTTAATGTCTGGCTTCTGA
TAAAGCGGGCCATGTTAAGGGCGGTTTTTTCCTGTTTGGTCACTGATGCCTCCGTGTAAGGGGGATTTCT
GTTCATGGGGGTAATGATACCGATGAAACGAGAGAGGATGCTCACGATACGGGTTACTGATGATGAACAT
GCCCGGTTACTGGAACGTTGTGAGGGTAAACAACTGGCGGTATGGATGCGGCGGGACCAGAGAAAAATCA
CTCAGGGTCAATGCCAGCGCTTCGTTAATACAGATGTAGGTGTTCCACAGGGTAGCCAGCAGCATCCTGC
GATGCAGATCCGGAACATAATGGTGCAGGGCGCTGACTTCCGCGTTTCCAGACTTTACGAAACACGGAAA
CCGAAGATCATTCATGTTGTTGCTCAGGTCGCAGACGTTTTGCAGCAGCAGTCGCTTCACGTTCGCTCGC
GTATCGGTGATTCATTCTGCTAACCAGTAAGGCAACCCCGCCAGCCTAGCCGGGTCCTCAACGACAGGAG
CACGATCATGCGCACCCGTGGGGCCGCCATGCCGGCGATAATGGCCTGCTTCTCGCCGAAACGTTTGGTG
GCGGGACCAGTGACGAAGGCTTGAGCGAGGGCGTGCAAGATTCCGAATACCGCAAGCGACAGGCCGATCA
TCGTCGCGCTCCAGCGAAAGCGGTCCTCGCCGAAAATGACCCAGAGCGCTGCCGGCACCTGTCCTACGAG
TTGCATGATAAAGAAGATAGTCATAAGTGCGGCGACGATAGTCATGCCCCGCGCCCACCGGAAGGAGCTG
ACTGGGTTGAAGGCTCTCAAGGGCATCGGTCGAGATCCCGGTGCCTAATGAGTGAGCTAACTTACATTAA
TTGCGTTGCGCTCACTGCCCGCTTTCCAGTCGGGAAACCTGTCGTGCCAGCTGCATTAATGAATCGGCCA
ACGCGCGGGGAGAGGCGGTTTGCGTATTGGGCGCCAGGGTGGTTTTTCTTTTCACCAGTGAGACGGGCAA
CAGCTGATTGCCCTTCACCGCCTGGCCCTGAGAGAGTTGCAGCAAGCGGTCCACGCTGGTTTGCCCCAGC
AGGCGAAAATCCTGTTTGATGGTGGTTAACGGCGGGATATAACATGAGCTATCTTCGGTATCGTCGTATC
CCACTACCGAGATGTCCGCACCAACGCGCAGCCCGGACTCGGTAATGGCGCGCATTGCGCCCAGCGCCAT
CTGATCGTTGGCAACCAGCATCGCAGTGGGAACGATGCCCTCATTCAGCATTTGCATGGTTTGTTGAAAA
CCGGACATGGCACTCCAGTCGCCTTCCCGTTCCGCTATCGGCTGAATTTGATTGCGAGTGAGATATTTAT
GCCAGCCAGCCAGACGCAGACGCGCCGAGACAGAACTTAATGGGCCCGCTAACAGCGCGATTTGCTGGTG
ACCCAATGCGACCAGATGCTCCACGCCCAGTCGCGTACCATCTTCATGGGAGAAAATAATACTGTTGATG
GGTGTCTGGTCAGAGACATCAAGAAATAACGCCGGAACATTAGTGCAGGCAGCTTCCACAGCAATGGCAT
CCTGGTCATCCAGCGGATAGTTAATGATCAGCCCACTGACGCGTTGCGCGAGAAGATTGTGCACCGCCGC
TTTACAGGCTTCGACGCCGCTTCGTTCTACCATCGACACCACCACGCTGGCACCCAGTTGATCGGCGCGA
GATTTAATCGCCGCGACAATTTGCGACGGCGCGTGCAGGGCCAGACTGGAGGTGGCAACGCCAATCAGCA
ACGACTGTTTGCCCGCCAGTTGTTGTGCCACGCGGTTGGGAATGTAATTCAGCTCCGCCATCGCCGCTTC
CACTTTTTCCCGCGTTTTCGCAGAAACGTGGCTGGCCTGGTTCACCACGCGGGAAACGGTCTGATAAGAG
ACACCGGCATACTCTGCGACATCGTATAACGTTACTGGTTTCACATTCACCACCCTGAATTGACTCTCTT
CCGGGCGCTATCATGCCATACCGCGAAAGGTTTTGCGCCATTCGATGGTGTCCGGGATCTCGACGCTCTC
CCTTATGCGACTCCTGCATTAGGAAGCAGCCCAGTAGTAGGTTGAGGCCGTTGAGCACCGCCGCCGCAAG
GAATGGTGCATGCACCGGTGGCACGTAAGAGGTTCCAACTTTCACCATAATGAAACATACTAGAGAAAGA
GGAGAAATACTAGATGTCCAGATTAGATAAAAGTAAAGTGATTAACAGCGCATTAGAGCTGCTTAATGAG
GTCGGAATCGAAGGTTTAACAACCCGTAAACTCGCCCAGAAGCTAGGTGTAGAGCAGCCTACATTGTATT
GGCATGTAAAAAATAAGCGGGCTTTGCTCGACGCCTTAGCCATTGAGATGTTAGATAGGCACCATACTCA
CTTTTGCCCTTTAGAAGGGGAAAGCTGGCAAGATTTTTTACGTAATAACGCTAAAAGTTTTAGATGTGCT
TTACTAAGTCATCGCGATGGAGCAAAAGTACATTTAGGTACACGGCCTACAGAAAAACAGTATGAAACTC
TCGAAAATCAATTAGCCTTTTTATGCCAACAAGGTTTTTCACTAGAGAATGCATTATATGCACTCAGCGC
TGTGGGGCATTTTACTTTAGGTTGCGTATTGGAAGATCAAGAGCATCAAGTCGCTAAAGAAGAAAGGGAA
ACACCTACTACTGATAGTATGCCGCCATTATTACGACAAGCTATCGAATTATTTGATCACCAAGGTGCAG
AGCCAGCCTTCTTATTCGGCCTTGAATTGATCATATGCGGATTAGAAAAACAACTTAAATGTGAAAGTGG
GTCCTAATAACACTGATAGTGCTAGTGTAGATCACTACTAGAGCCAGGCATCAAATAAAACGAAAGGCTC
AGTCGAAAGACTGGGCCTTTCGTTTTATCTGTTGTTTGTCGGTGAACGCTCTCTACTAGAGTCACACTGG
CTCACCTTCGGGTGGGCCTTTCTGCGTTTATATACTAGAGTCCCTATCAGTGATAGAGATTGACATCCCT
ATCAGTGATAGAGATACTGAGCACTACTAGAGAAGCTTGCGGAGGAGCATGCATGGCTTCCAAGGTGTAC
GACCCCGAGCAACGCAAACGCATGATCACTGGGCCTCAGTGGTGGGCTCGCTGCAAGCAAATGAACGTGC
TGGACTCCTTCATCAACTACTATGATTCCGAGAAGCACGCCGAGAACGCCGTGATTTTTCTGCATGGTAA
CGCTGCCTCCAGCTACCTGTGGAGGCACGTCGTGCCTCACATCGAGCCCGTGGCTAGATGCATCATCCCT
GATCTGATCGGAATGGGTAAGTCCGGCAAGAGCGGGAATGGCTCATATCGCCTCCTGGATCACTACAAGT
ACCTCACCGCTTGGTTCGAGCTGCTGAACCTTCCAAAGAAAATCATCTTTGTGGGCCACGACTGGGGGGC
TTGTCTGGCCTTTCACTACTCCTACGAGCACCAAGACAAGATCAAGGCCATCGTCCATGCTGAGAGTGTC
GTGGACGTGATCGAGTCCTGGGACGAGTGGCCTGACATCGAGGAGGATATCGCCCTGATCAAGAGCGAAG
AGGGCGAGAAAATGGTGCTTGAGAATAACTTCTTCGTCGAGACCATGCTCCCAAGCAAGATCATGCGGAA
ACTGGAGCCTGAGGAGTTCGCTGCCTACCTGGAGCCATTCAAGGAGAAGGGCGAGGTTAGACGGCCTACC
CTCTCCTGGCCTCGCGAGATCCCTCTCGTTAAGGGAGGCAAGCCCGACGTCGTCCAGATTGTCCGCAACT
ACAACGCCTACCTTCGGGCCAGCGACGATCTGCCTAAGATGTTCATCGAGTCCGACCCTGGGTTCTTTTC
CAACGCTATTGTCGAGGGAGCTAAGAAGTTCCCTAACACCGAGTTCGTGAAGGTGAAGGGCCTCCACTTC
AGCCAGGAGGACGCTCCAGATGAAATGGGTAAGTACATCAAGAGCTTCGTGGAGCGCGTGCTGAAGAACG
AGCAGTAATGAGATCGGATCTCCAGGCATCAAATAAAACGAAAGGCTCAGTCGAAAGACTGGGCCTTTCG
TTTTATCTGTTGTTTGTCGGTGAACGCTCTCCTGAGTAGGACAAATCCGGATCCCATGCAAGGAGATGGC
GCCCAACAGTCCCCCGGCCACGGGGCCTGCCACCATACCCACGCCGAAACAAGCGCTCATGAGCCCGAAG
TGGCGAGCCCGATCTTCCCCATCGGTGATGTCGGCGATATAGGCGCCAGCAACCGCACCTGTGGCGCCGG
TGATGCCGGCCACGATGCGTCCGGCGTAGAGGATCGAGATCGATCTCGATCCCGCGAAATTAATACGACT
CACTATAGGGGAATTGTGAGCGGATAACAATTCCCCTCTAGAAATAATTTTGTTTAACTTTAAGAAGGAG
ATATACATATGTTCACTATAGACGAGATGCTATCAAAGAACAACCAAAGATTGGCTTTCGAGCACTTCGC
TACTAAGAACGACGGATGTGGCCCTGATGGTATGCACGTATCTGAGCTGGAGAAATATTGGCGTATGAAT
CACGATCAGATCATCTCCGACTTGAAGAACCAAGAGTACCAACCCGGCATTATTTTGATTAGAGAACACA
TGAACAAAACAGGTAAGAGAAGGAACATTGCATCTCTCAACGTGATCGACAGGTTCATAACTCGACTGCT
GTCGCAAAAGTTGAATAGATACTTAGCCCCCATTTTCTGCGAGAACTCATACGCTTACCAAGACTCAAAA
GGGGTGATGCCCGCCGTACTAAAAGCCAAGGAGTACGTCGAGTTGGGTATGAGACACGTTATCGAGATAG
ACCTCAAGAATTACTTCGACACGATCCCGTTAGAGAACTTAATCCCAGAGATCGAGCGTTACATAACAGA
TGAGGCAGTGCTGCACTTGATTAAACAGTACTTATTCTGTGACATCTCGTTCGAGGGTAAGATATCACGT
AAAACTCAAGGGATCGTTCAGGGTAACGCAATTTCCCCAATACTATCCAACCTCTACCTGAACGACTTCG
ACAAGGAGCTGGACGAGTCGAAGCTGTGCTGGATCAGATACGCCGACAACATATACATCTATATGGACAG
CTACGAGAAGGCCCTACTGGTTTATTCCGAGCTTACCGAGAGACTTGAGAGAAGGAAATTAACCGTTAAC
AAGGAGAAATCAGGGGTGTTTGATGTTAGTACCCGTTCTATACTAGGTTACGACATCCTGATCAGAAACA
AGAAGGTTGACGTGCGTAAACACATCTACAAGTCTGTTAACCAGTACTCCAACTGGCACGACTCTCGATT
GGAGTTCATCAACGGTCGTTACCACATCACTTCCGACGGTATCCTCAATAGACAAGACTTCGGTCTACTG
TTCGAGAATGAGCAGAAGAAGCACTACATACCTGTTGAGGTTTCTGACCAGTTGAATATTTACGGAAACG
TTACGCTCGCCAGCAACGTTCTTCAATCATTCTCCAACCGAGAGATCAAAGTGTCCTTCTTCGACAAGTA
CGGGAGACTTATTGGATCTTTCCTGCCCGAGAAAACTAAGAAAAGCGCCGAGATAATACTGGTTCAGTCT
AAGAACTACCTTAACGAGGACGTTAGGATGGACACGGCCCGACGTATGGAGATCGCCGGTTTGCATAACA
TCAGAGCCAACCTCAGATACTACGACAAGAAGCACAAAGGTGACTTTAAGGAAAAGGTAGACGCCATTTC
TGGCTATATTGACGCCCTCAATAGAGCACCATCCGTGAACGACATGATGCTCTTAGAGGCTAAAGCTCGT
CAGCTGTACTACACATGCTTCAACCAGATCTTAGAGACATCCGACTTTCAGTTCGAGAAGCGTACCAAGC
GACCACCAAAAGACGCCATCAACGCCTGTATTTCATTCGGCAACACATTACTGTACAACTTGTTTGTGAA
TATCATTTGGAAGAAGGGACTTGATCCAAGGTTCGGGGTTGTTCACGCCAGCAACAAGCGTAATCAGTCC
CTTAACCTGGATTTTGCTGACATCTTCAAGCCTATAGTCATAGATAGGATCATCTTCACAATGATCAACA
AGAAGATGCTGACCTTGTTGACGGACTTCGAGACTTCTAACCAGGGAGTTTACCTTTCCCGAGAGGGGAA
GAACATCTTCTTGCAGATGTACGAAGAAAAGCTCAAATCCAGAATCACTATCAAGGGAAAGGAGATGAGT
TACTATCAGTTGCTAGAATCAGAGGTGCAGAACTACAAGAACTTCATCCTGACCGGCGAGACATACAAGC
CGTACAAGTACTACTAGCGTACGTTAACTTTAAGAAGGAGAACTTAAGATGTATGTCATTCTAGTTTACG
ACATTCACCAGAAGCGAGTAGGTAAGGCTCTAAAGATTTGTAGGAAGTACCTGATCCACATCCAGAAGTC
AGTTTTCGAAGGCAACATAACGGAGAGTAAGCTAAAGGCCTTAAAAGAGGAGCTGGGGCACCTGATCGAC
ACTCAGATGGACTCGGTAATTATCTACCACCTGGACTCCGTGAAGTACACTAAGAAGGAGCAGATCGGCA
TCGTCCAATCGACATCCAATGTCATTTGACTCGAGATCCGGCTGCTAACAAAGCCCGAAAGGAAGCTGAG
TTGGCTGCTGCCACCGCTGAGCAATAACTAGCATAACCCCTTGGGGCCTCTAAACGGGTCTTGAGGGGTT
TTTTGCTGAAAGGAGGAACTATATCCGGATACCAGGTGCGGGGAAGCTTATGTTCCATAGCAAAAAGTCG
GTCAGTCTCGTGGCTGAAATCATGAGTTCCACAAAATGGCTGAAATTCAAGGAAAATCAGGAATCTCAGA
AAAACGATCGACCGACTTTTTCGATAAAATGGTTGCAAAAATGAGAAAAATCTGATTTAATAGAATCTGA
AAACAGCGGAAATGCTGTTGTCGTACTTTACCTAAAAGGAATTGAAACGTCCCGC
Features (pLannotate 1.2.2; 28 found; start..end, strand, type, name):
      5..118     +  rep_origin     M13 ori (fragment): M13 bacteriophage origin of replication; arrow indicates direction of (+) strand synthesis
    144..201     +  promoter       AmpR promoter (fragment): bla
    210..1025    -  CDS            KanR: aminoglycoside phosphotransferase; aph(3')-Ia; confers resistance to kanamycin in bacteria or G418 (Geneticin®) in eukaryotes
   1147..1735    +  rep_origin     ori: high-copy-number ColE1/pMB1/pBR322/pUC origin of replication
   1921..2060    -  misc_feature   bom: basis of mobility region from pBR322
   2162..2353    -  CDS            rop: Rop protein, which maintains plasmids at low copy number; rop
   2370..2750    +  CDS            YPB1_ECOLX: Protein predicted: Swiss-Prot protein existence level 4. From Escherichia coli.
   2822..3113    -  CDS            TcR (fragment): tetracycline efflux protein; tet; confers resistance to tetracycline
   3128..3149    -  protein_bind   CAP binding site: CAP binding activates transcription in the presence of cAMP. E. coli catabolite activator protein
   3162..4244    -  CDS            lacI: lac repressor; lacI; The lac repressor binds to the lac operator to inhibit transcription in E. coli. This inhibition can be relieved by adding lactose or isopropyl-β-D-thiogalactopyranoside (IPTG).
   4245..4322    -  promoter       lacI promoter: lacI
   4330..4424    -  CDS            TcR (fragment): tetracycline efflux protein; tet; confers resistance to tetracycline
   4430..4465    +  promoter       cat promoter (fragment): promoter of the E. coli cat gene encoding chloramphenicol acetyltransferase
   4494..5114    +  CDS            tetR: TETR2_ECOLX - Experimental evidence at protein level: Swiss-Prot protein existence level 1. TetR is the repressor of the tetracycline resistance element; its N-terminal region forms a helix-turn-helix structure and binds DNA. Binding of tetracycline to TetR reduces the repressor affinity for the tetracycline resistance gene (tetA) promoter operator sites. From Escherichia coli.
   5162..5233    +  terminator     rrnB T1 terminator: transcription terminator T1 from the E. coli rrnB gene
   5249..5276    +  terminator     T7Te terminator: phage T7 early transcription terminator
   5291..5309    +  protein_bind   tet operator: tetO; bacterial operator O2 for the tetR and tetA genes tetracycline repressor TetR
   5315..5334    +  promoter       H1-2O2 promoter (fragment): doxycycline-inducible variant of the human H1 RNA promoter (Henriksen et al., 2007)
   5373..6308    +  CDS            hRluc: Renilla luciferase human codon-optimized
   6330..6416    +  terminator     rrnB T1 terminator: Escherichia coli rrnB; transcription terminator T1 from the E. coli rrnB gene
   6425..6615    -  CDS            TcR (fragment): tetracycline efflux protein; tet; confers resistance to tetracycline
   6641..6659    +  promoter       T7 promoter: promoter for bacteriophage T7 RNA polymerase
   6660..6684    +  protein_bind   lac operator: The lac repressor binds to the lac operator to inhibit transcription in E. coli. This inhibition can be relieved by adding lactose or isopropyl-β-D-thiogalactopyranoside (IPTG). lac repressor encoded by lacI
   6699..6721    +  RBS            RBS: efficient ribosome binding site from bacteriophage T7 gene 10 (Olins and Rangwala, 1989)
   8634..8651    +  RBS            RBS (fragment): efficient ribosome binding site from bacteriophage T7 gene 10 (Olins and Rangwala, 1989)
   8659..8892    +  CDS            cas2 (fragment): CAS2_THEMA - Experimental evidence at protein level: Swiss-Prot protein existence level 1. CRISPR (clustered regularly interspaced short palindromic repeat), is an adaptive immune system that provides protection against mobile genetic elements (viruses, transposable elements and conjugative plasmids). CRISPR clusters contain sequences complementary to antecedent mobile elements and target invading nucleic acids. CRISPR clusters are transcribed and processed into CRISPR RNA (crRNA). Involved in the integration of spacer DNA into the CRISPR cassette (By similarity). Functions as a ssRNA-specific
   8931..8980    +  CDS            SET1 (fragment): solubility-enhancement tag derived from T7 phage gene 10B
   8988..9035    +  terminator     T7 terminator: transcription terminator for bacteriophage T7 RNA polymerase
