[The description below was written by a language model from this plasmid's Addgene catalogue record and pLannotate feature annotations shown in this document.]
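Description:
pFS_0272_pET30_pCat-tetR-Term-ptetA-Rluc-rrnBterm_Fusicatenibacter_saccharivorans_ARRAY2_FaqI is a 9.3 kb bacterial expression plasmid built on the Novagen pET30b+ backbone. It is maintained in E. coli through a ColE1/pBR322-type origin accompanied by the bom region and the rop gene, consistent with its low-copy listing, and is selected with kanamycin via the aph(3')-Ia gene. A fragment of a phage M13/f1 origin and short remnants annotated as tetracycline-resistance sequence are backbone leftovers.

The main payload is the Fusicatenibacter saccharivorans RT-Cas1–Cas2 spacer acquisition module, recorded as synthetic. It is placed downstream of a T7 promoter with a lac operator and a T7 gene 10 ribosome binding site, with plasmid-borne lacI providing repression that is relieved by IPTG in hosts supplying T7 RNA polymerase. The automated annotation leaves the stretch where RT-Cas1 would lie unlabelled, but detects a second RBS followed by a cas2-like reading frame and then the T7 terminator. A short match to a solubility tag just before the terminator is probably incidental.

A separate cassette carries tetR under a cat promoter fragment, followed by rrnB T1 and T7Te terminators. Next comes a tet operator-containing tetA promoter driving Renilla luciferase (annotated as the human codon-optimised version), which ends in an rrnB T1 terminator. This gives a tetracycline-class inducible transcript whose level can be controlled.

The record also states that the plasmid encodes F. saccharivorans CRISPR array 2 and is compatible with the SENECA acquisition readout; neither the array nor the FaqI site named in the title appears in the feature table. The construct serves transcriptional recording experiments, in which RNA-derived spacers are integrated into the CRISPR array.
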