Addgene plasmid #116956: pFS_0272_pET30_pCat-tetR-Term-ptetA-Rluc-rrnBterm_Fusicatenibacter_saccharivorans_ARRAY2_FaqI
Purpose: Expresses FsRT-Cas1-Cas2 under pT7lac and Rluc under ptetA promoter, encodes FsCRISPR array 2, compatible with SENECA acquisition readout
Depositing lab: Randall Platt. Depositing organization: ETH Zurich (Swiss Federal Institute of Technology). Publication: Transcriptional recording by CRISPR spacer acquisition from RNA. Schmidt F, Cherepkova MY, Platt RJ. Nature. 2018 Oct;562(7727):380-385. doi: 10.1038/s41586-018-0569-1. Epub 2018 Oct 3. PubMed 30283135.
Backbone
  Vector backbone: pET30b+
  Backbone manufacturer: Novagen
  Vector type: Bacterial Expression
Growth in bacteria
  Bacterial resistance: Kanamycin, 50 μg/mL
  Growth temperature: 37°C
  Growth strain: Stbl3
  Copy number: Low Copy
Gene/Insert
  Gene/Insert name: Fusicatenibacter saccharivorans RT-Cas1-Cas2
  Species: Synthetic
  Promoter: T7
  Cloning method: Restriction Enzyme; 5′ cloning site Unknown (unknown if destroyed); 3′ cloning site Unknown (unknown if destroyed)
  Sequencing primers: 5′ T7; 3′ T7-term
Terms and licenses: Academic/Nonprofit Terms; Industry Terms: Not Available to Industry
Depositor comments: Please see the annotated GenBank file and the additional image file for the location of specific features in the sequence of this plasmid.
How to cite: pFS_0272_pET30_pCat-tetR-Term-ptetA-Rluc-rrnBterm_Fusicatenibacter_saccharivorans_ARRAY2_FaqI was a gift from Randall Platt (Addgene plasmid # 116956 ; http://n2t.net/addgene:116956 ; RRID:Addgene_116956)
